>Addgene plasmid #118284 | pAAV-DYRK2-2A-GFP | depositor full sequence | sequence record 223491 | pAAV-DYRK2-2A-GFP sequence 7215 bps
CCTGCAGGCAGCTGCGCGCTCGCTCGCTCACTGAGGCCGCCCGGGCAAAGCCCGGGCGTCGGGCGACCTT
TGGTCGCCCGGCCTCAGTGAGCGAGCGAGCGCGCAGAGAGGGAGTGGCCAACTCCATCACTAGGGGTTCC
TGCGGCCGCACGCGTGGAGCTAGTTATTAATAGTAATCAATTACGGGGTCATTAGTTCATAGCCCATATA
TGGAGTTCCGCGTTACATAACTTACGGTAAATGGCCCGCCTGGCTGACCGCCCAACGACCCCCGCCCATT
GACGTCAATAATGACGTATGTTCCCATAGTAACGTCAATAGGGACTTTCCATTGACGTCAATGGGTGGAG
TATTTACGGTAAACTGCCCACTTGGCAGTACATCAAGTGTATCATATGCCAAGTACGCCCCCTATTGACG
TCAATGACGGTAAATGGCCCGCCTGGCATTATGCCCAGTACATGACCTTATGGGACTTTCCTACTTGGCA
GTACATCTACGTATTAGTCATCGCTATTACCATGGTGATGCGGTTTTGGCAGTACATCAATGGGCGTGGA
TAGCGGTTTGACTCACGGGGATTTCCAAGTCTCCACCCCATTGACGTCAATGGGAGTTTGTTTTGCACCA
AAATCAACGGGACTTTCCAAAATGTCGTAACAACTCCGCCCCATTGACGCAAATGGGCGGTAGGCGTGTA
CGGTGGGAGGTCTATATAAGCAGAGCTCGTTTAGTGAACCGTCAGATCGCCTGGAGACGCCATCCACGCT
GTTTTGACCTCCATAGAAGACACCGGGACCGATCCAGCCTCCGCGGATTCGAATCCCGGCCGGGAACGGT
GCATTGGAACGCGGATTCCCCGTGCCAAGAGTGACGTAAGTACCGCCTATAGAGTCTATAGGCCCACAAA
AAATGCTTTCTTCTTTTAATATACTTTTTTGTTTATCTTATTTCTAATACTTTCCCTAATCTCTTTCTTT
CAGGGCAATAATGATACAATGTATCATGCCTCTTTGCACCATTCTAAAGAATAACAGTGATAATTTCTGG
GTTAAGGCAATAGCAATATTTCTGCATATAAATATTTCTGCATATAAATTGTAACTGATGTAAGAGGTTT
CATATTGCTAATAGCAGCTACAATCCAGCTACCATTCTGCTTTTATTTTATGGTTGGGATAAGGCTGGAT
TATTCTGAGTCCAAGCTAGGCCCTTTTGCTAATCATGTTCATACCTCTTATCTTCCTCCCACAGCTCCTG
GGCAACGTGCTGGTCTGTGTGCTGGCCCATCACTTTGGCAAAGAATTGGGATTCGAACATCGATTGAATT
CATGTTAACCAGGAAACCTTCGGCCGCCGCTCCCGCCGCCTACCCGACCGGCCGAGGAGGGGACACCGCC
GTTCGCCAGCTTCAGGCTTCCCCGGGGATCGGCGCGGGGGCTCCCCGAAGCGGAGTGGGGACCGGCCCGC
CCTCCCCCATCGCCCTGCCGCCTCTCCGGGCCAGCAACGCTACCACTACAGCCCACACGATTGGCGGCAG
TAAGCACACCATGAATGACCACCTCCACCTCAACAGCCACGGACAGATCCAGGTTCAGCAGCTGTTCGAG
GATAATAGTAACAAAAGGACAGTGCTCACAACACAGCCCAATGGGCTTACAACGGTGGGCAAGACAGGCT
TGCCTGGGGTGCCCGAGCGGCAGCTGGAGAGCATTCACCGACGGCAGGGCAGCTCCACCTCTCTGAAGTC
CATGGAAGGCATGGGGAAGGTAAAAGCCTCCCCCATGACGCCCGAACAAGCGATGAAGCAATACATGCAA
AAACTCACAGCCTTCGAACACCATGAGATTTTTAGCTACCCTGAAATATACTTCTTGGGTCCAAATGCAA
AGAAACGCCAAGGCATGACCGGTGGACCCAACAATGGTGGTTATGACGACGACCAGGGATCGTACGTGCA
GGTGCCCCATGATCACGTGGCTTACAGGTACGAGGTCCTCAAGGTCATCGGGAAGGGGAGCTTTGGGCAG
GTGGTCAAGGCCTATGACCACAAAGTCCACCAGCACGTGGCCCTGAAGATGGTGCGGAACGAGAAGCGCT
TCCACAGGCAGGCGGCCGAGGAGATCCGGATCTTGGAACACCTACGGAAGCAGGACAAGGACAACACTAT
GAACGTCATCCACATGCTGGAGAACTTCACCTTCCGCAACCACATCTGCATGACGTTCGAGTTGCTGAGC
ATGAACCTCTATGAGCTCATCAAGAAGAATAAGTTCCAGGGCTTCAGCCTGCCTCTGGTGCGCAAGTTTG
CCCACTCCATTCTGCAGTGCTTGGATGCTTTGCACAAGAACAGAATAATCCACTGTGACCTTAAGCCCGA
GAACATTTTGTTAAAGCAGCAGGGTCGAAGCAGTATTAAAGTGATTGACTTTGGCTCCAGTTGTTACGAG
CACCAACGCGTCTACACGTACATCCAGTCACGCTTTTACCGGGCTCCGGAAGTGATCCTCGGAGCCAGGT
ATGGCATGCCCATAGACATGTGGAGCCTGGGTTGCATCCTCGCGGAACTCCTGACGGGTTACCCCCTCTT
GCCTGGGGAGGATGAAGGGGACCAGCTGGCTTGTATGATCGAGCTTTTGGGCATGCCCTCTCAGAAACTC
CTGGATGCTTCCAAACGAGCCAAAAATTTCGTGAGCTCCAAGGGTTACCCCCGATACTGCACAGTTACGA
CTCTTTCAGATGGCTCTGTGGTCCTCAACGGGGGCCGATCCCGGAGAGGGAAACTAAGGGGTCCGCCAGA
GAGCAGAGAGTGGGGGAACGCACTGAAGGGATGCGATGACCCTCTTTTCCTTGACTTCTTAAAACAGTGT
TTGGAGTGGGATCCCGCGGTCCGCATGACCCCGGGCCAGGCTTTGCGGCACCCGTGGCTTAGGAGGCGCT
TGCCAAAGCCTCCGACCGGAGAGAAGACAGCGGTGAAGAGGGTCACAGAGAGTACTGGTGCTATCACCTC
CATTTCCAAGTTACCTCCACCCTCCAGTTCAGCTTCCAAGCTGAGGACTAACTTGGCACAGATGACAGAT
GCCAATGGGAATATTCAGCAGAGGACAGTGTTGCCGAAACTCGTTAGCCTCGACCGGGGTACCACCGGTG
AAGGCCGCGGCAGCCTGCTGACCTGCGGCGATGTGGAAGAAAACCCGGGCCCGGCGCCGGGCAGCACTAG
TCGGAAGCTTGTGAGCAAGGGCGAGGAGCTGTTCACCGGGGTGGTGCCCATCCTGGTCGAGCTGGACGGC
GACGTAAACGGCCACAAGTTCAGCGTGTCCGGCGAGGGCGAGGGCGATGCCACCTACGGCAAGCTGACCC
TGAAGTTCATCTGCACCACCGGCAAGCTGCCCGTGCCCTGGCCCACCCTCGTGACCACCCTGACCTACGG
CGTGCAGTGCTTCAGCCGCTACCCCGACCACATGAAGCAGCACGACTTCTTCAAGTCCGCCATGCCCGAA
GGCTACGTCCAGGAGCGCACCATCTTCTTCAAGGACGACGGCAACTACAAGACCCGCGCCGAGGTGAAGT
TCGAGGGCGACACCCTGGTGAACCGCATCGAGCTGAAGGGCATCGACTTCAAGGAGGACGGCAACATCCT
GGGGCACAAGCTGGAGTACAACTACAACAGCCACAACGTCTATATCATGGCCGACAAGCAGAAGAACGGC
ATCAAGGTGAACTTCAAGATCCGCCACAACATCGAGGACGGCAGCGTGCAGCTCGCCGACCACTACCAGC
AGAACACCCCCATCGGCGACGGCCCCGTGCTGCTGCCCGACAACCACTACCTGAGCACCCAGTCCGCCCT
GAGCAAAGACCCCAACGAGAAGCGCGATCACATGGTCCTGCTGGAGTTCGTGACCGCCGCCGGGATCACT
CTCGGCATGGACGAGCTGTACAAGTAACTCGAGAGATCTACGGGTGGCATCCCTGTGACCCCTCCCCAGT
GCCTCTCCTGGCCCTGGAAGTTGCCACTCCAGTGCCCACCAGCCTTGTCCTAATAAAATTAAGTTGCATC
ATTTTGTCTGACTAGGTGTCCTTCTATAATATTATGGGGTGGAGGGGGGTGGTATGGAGCAAGGGGCAAG
TTGGGAAGACAACCTGTAGGGCCTGCGGGGTCTATTGGGAACCAAGCTGGAGTGCAGTGGCACAATCTTG
GCTCACTGCAATCTCCGCCTCCTGGGTTCAAGCGATTCTCCTGCCTCAGCCTCCCGAGTTGTTGGGATTC
CAGGCATGCATGACCAGGCTCAGCTAATTTTTGTTTTTTTGGTAGAGACGGGGTTTCACCATATTGGCCA
GGCTGGTCTCCAACTCCTAATCTCAGGTGATCTACCCACCTTGGCCTCCCAAATTGCTGGGATTACAGGC
GTGAACCACTGCTCCCTTCCCTGTCCTTCTGATTTTGTAGGTAACCACGTGCGGACCGAGCGGCCGCAGG
AACCCCTAGTGATGGAGTTGGCCACTCCCTCTCTGCGCGCTCGCTCGCTCACTGAGGCCGGGCGACCAAA
GGTCGCCCGACGCCCGGGCTTTGCCCGGGCGGCCTCAGTGAGCGAGCGAGCGCGCAGCTGCCTGCAGGGG
CGCCTGATGCGGTATTTTCTCCTTACGCATCTGTGCGGTATTTCACACCGCATA
[142 nt withheld, positions 4675-4816]
C
[141 nt withheld, positions 4818-4958]
CCTTTGACGTTGGAGTCCACGTTCTTT
[37 nt withheld, positions 4986-5022]
ACCCTATCTCGGGCTATTCTTTTGATTTATAAGGGATTTTGCCGATTTCGGCCTATTGGTTAAAAAATGA
GCTGATTTAACAAAAATTTAACGCGAATTTTAACAAAATATTAACGTTTACAATTTTATGGTGCACTCTC
AGTACAATCTGCTCTGATGCCGCATAGTTAAGCCAGCCCCGACACCCGCCAACACCCGCTGACGCGCCCT
GACGGGCTTGTCTGCTCCCGGCATCCGCTTACAGACAAGCTGTGACCGTCTCCGGGAGCTGCATGTGTCA
GAGGTTTTCACCGTCATCACCGAAACGCGCGAGACGAAAGGGCCTCGTGATACGCCTATTTTTATAGGTT
AATGTCATGATAATAATGGTTTCTTAGACGTCAGGTGGCACTTTTCGGGGAAATGTGCGCGGAACCCCTA
TTTGTTTATTTTTCTAAATACATTCAAATATGTATCCGCTCATGAGACAATAACCCTGATAAATGCTTCA
ATAATATTGAAAAAGGAAGAGTATGAGTATTCAACATTTCCGTGTCGCCCTTATTCCCTTTTTTGCGGCA
TTTTGCCTTCCTGTTTTTGCTCACCCAGAAACGCTGGTGAAAGTAAAAGATGCTGAAGATCAGTTGGGTG
CACGAGTGGGTTACATCGAACTGGATCTCAACAGCGGTAAGATCCTTGAGAGTTTTCGCCCCGAAGAACG
TTTTCCAATGATGAGCACTTTTAAAGTTCTGCTATGTGGCGCGGTATTATCCCGTATTGACGCCGGGCAA
GAGCAACTCGGTCGCCGCATACACTATTCTCAGAATGACTTGGTTGAGTACTCACCAGTCACAGAAAAGC
ATCTTACGGATGGCATGACAGTAAGAGAATTATGCAGTGCTGCCATAACCATGAGTGATAACACTGCGGC
CAACTTACTTCTGACAACGATCGGAGGACCGAAGGAGCTAACCGCTTTTTTGCACAACATGGGGGATCAT
GTAACTCGCCTTGATCGTTGGGAACCGGAGCTGAATGAAGCCATACCAAACGACGAGCGTGACACCACGA
TGCCTGTAGCAATGGCAACAACGTTGCGCAAACTATTAACTGGCGAACTACTTACTCTAGCTTCCCGGCA
ACAATTAATAGACTGGATGGAGGCGGATAAAGTTGCAGGACCACTTCTGCGCTCGGCCCTTCCGGCTGGC
TGGTTTATTGCTGATAAATCTGGAGCCGGTGAGCGTGGGTCTCGCGGTATCATTGCAGCACTGGGGCCAG
ATGGTAAGCCCTCCCGTATCGTAGTTATCTACACGACGGGGAGTCAGGCAACTATGGATGAACGAAATAG
ACAGATCGCTGAGATAGGTGCCTCACTGATTAAGCATTGGTAACTGTCAGACCAAGTTTACTCATATATA
CTTTAGATTGATTTAAAACTTCATTTTTAATTTAAAAGGATCTAGGTGAAGATCCTTTTTGATAATCTCA
TGACCAAAATCCCTTAACGTGAGTTTTCGTTCCACTGAGCGTCAGACCCCGTAGAAAAGATCAAAGGATC
TTCTTGAGATCCTTTTTTTCTGCGCGTAATCTGCTGCTTGCAAACAAAAAAACCACCGCTACCAGCGGTG
GTTTGTTTGCCGGATCAAGAGCTACCAACTCTTTTTCCGAAGGTAACTGGCTTCAGCAGAGCGCAGATAC
CAAATACTGTCCTTCTAGTGTAGCCGTAGTTAGGCCACCACTTCAAGAACTCTGTAGCACCGCCTACATA
CCTCGCTCTGCTAATCCTGTTACCAGTGGCTGCTGCCAGTGGCGATAAGTCGTGTCTTACCGGGTTGGAC
TCAAGACGATAGTTACCGGATAAGGCGCAGCGGTCGGGCTGAACGGGGGGTTCGTGCACACAGCCCAGCT
TGGAGCGAACGACCTACACCGAACTGAGATACCTACAGCGTGAGCTATGAGAAAGCGCCACGCTTCCCGA
AGGGAGAAAGGCGGACAGGTATCCGGTAAGCGGCAGGGTCGGAACAGGAGAGCGCACGAGGGAGCTTCCA
GGGGGAAACGCCTGGTATCTTTATAGTCCTGTCGGGTTTCGCCACCTCTGACTTGAGCGTCGATTTTTGT
GATGCTCGTCAGGGGGGCGGAGCCTATGGAAAAACGCCAGCAACGCGGCCTTTTTACGGTTCCTGGCCTT
TTGCTGGCCTTTTGCTCACATGT
Features (pLannotate 1.2.2; 18 found; start..end, strand, type, name):
      1..141     -  repeat_region  AAV2 ITR: inverted terminal repeat of adeno-associated virus serotype 2 inverted
    160..524     +  enhancer       CMV enhancer: human cytomegalovirus immediate early enhancer
    597..614     -  promoter       CMV promoter (fragment): human cytomegalovirus (CMV) immediate early promoter
    676..727     +  promoter       CMVd2 promoter: truncated human cytomegalovirus (CMV) immediate early promoter that yields moderately reduced expression relative to the full-length promoter
    876..903     +  intron         CMV intron (fragment): modified intron A from human cytomegalovirus (CMV)
    908..1254    +  intron         β-globin intron (fragment): internally truncated intron from human β-globin
   1258..1305    +  CDS            HBB (fragment): HBB_COLGU - Experimental evidence at transcript level: Swiss-Prot protein existence level 2. Involved in oxygen transport from the lung to the various peripheral tissues. From Colobus guereza (Mantled guereza) (Eastern black-and-white colobus monkey).
   1332..3128    +  CDS            Dyrk2: DYRK2_MOUSE - Experimental evidence at transcript level: Swiss-Prot protein existence level 2. Serine/threonine-protein kinase involved in the regulation of the mitotic cell cycle, cell proliferation, apoptosis, organization of the cytoskeleton and neurite outgrowth. Functions in part via its role in ubiquitin-dependent proteasomal protein degradation. Functions downstream of ATM and phosphorylates p53/TP53 at 'Ser-46', and thereby contributes to the induction of apoptosis in response to DNA damage. Phosphorylates NFATC1, and thereby inhibits its accumulation in the nucleus and its transcripti
   3228..3944    +  CDS            EGFP: EGFP is a basic (constitutively fluorescent) green fluorescent protein published in 1996, derived from Aequorea victoria. It is reported to be a rapidly-maturing weak dimer with moderate acid sensitivity.
   3962..4438    +  polyA_signal   hGH poly(A) signal: human growth hormone polyadenylation signal
   4478..4618    +  repeat_region  AAV2 ITR: inverted terminal repeat of adeno-associated virus serotype 2 inverted
   4623..4674    -  misc_feature   bom (fragment): basis of mobility region from pBR322
   4693..5073    +  rep_origin     M13 ori (sequence partly withheld): M13 bacteriophage origin of replication; arrow indicates direction of (+) strand synthesis
   5149..5198    -  misc_feature   bom (fragment): basis of mobility region from pBR322
   5300..5335    -  CDS            rop (fragment): Rop protein, which maintains plasmids at low copy number; rop
   5430..5534    +  promoter       AmpR promoter: bla
   5535..6395    +  CDS            AmpR: β-lactamase; bla; confers resistance to ampicillin, carbenicillin, and related antibiotics
   6566..7154    +  rep_origin     ori: high-copy-number ColE1/pMB1/pBR322/pUC origin of replication
