>Addgene plasmid #118284 | pAAV-DYRK2-2A-GFP | addgene full sequence | sequence record 229473 | Addgene NGS Result
CCTGCAGGCAGCTGCGCGCTCGCTCGCTCACTGAGGCCGCCCGGGCGTCGGGCGACCTTTGGTCGCCCGG
CCTCAGTGAGCGAGCGAGCGCGCAGAGAGGGAGTGGCCAACTCCATCACTAGGGGTTCCTGCGGCCGCAC
GCGTCTAGTTATTAATAGTAATCAATTACGGGGTCATTAGTTCATAGCCCATATATGGAGTTCCGCGTTA
CATAACTTACGGTAAATGGCCCGCCTGGCTGACCGCCCAACGACCCCCGCCCATTGACGTCAATAATGAC
GTATGTTCCCATAGTAACGCCAATAGGGACTTTCCATTGACGTCAATGGGTGGAGTATTTACGGTAAACT
GCCCACTTGGCAGTACATCAAGTGTATCATATGCCAAGTACGCCCCCTATTGACGTCAATGACGGTAAAT
GGCCCGCCTGGCATTATGCCCAGTACATGACCTTATGGGACTTTCCTACTTGGCAGTACATCTACGTATT
AGTCATCGCTATTACCATGGTGATGCGGTTTTGGCAGTACATCAATGGGCGTGGATAGCGGTTTGACTCA
CGGGGATTTCCAAGTCTCCACCCCATTGACGTCAATGGGAGTTTGTTTTGGCACCAAAATCAACGGGACT
TTCCAAAATGTCGTAACAACTCCGCCCCATTGACGCAAATGGGCGGTAGGCGTGTACGGTGGGAGGTCTA
TATAAGCAGAGCTCGTTTAGTGAACCGTCAGATCGCCTGGAGACGCCATCCACGCTGTTTTGACCTCCAT
AGAAGACACCGGGACCGATCCAGCCTCCGCGGATTCGAATCCCGGCCGGGAACGGTGCATTGGAACGCGG
ATTCCCCGTGCCAAGAGTGACGTAAGTACCGCCTATAGAGTCTATAGGCCCACAAAAAATGCTTTCTTCT
TTTAATATACTTTTTTGTTTATCTTATTTCTAATACTTTCCCTAATCTCTTTCTTTCAGGGCAATAATGA
TACAATGTATCATGCCTCTTTGCACCATTCTAAAGAATAACAGTGATAATTTCTGGGTTAAGGCAATAGC
AATATTTCTGCATATAAATATTTCTGCATATAAATTGTAACTGATGTAAGAGGTTTCATATTGCTAATAG
CAGCTACAATCCAGCTACCATTCTGCTTTTATTTTATGGTTGGGATAAGGCTGGATTATTCTGAGTCCAA
GCTAGGCCCTTTTGCTAATCATGTTCATACCTCTTATCTTCCTCCCACAGCTCCTGGGCAACGTGCTGGT
CTGTGTGCTGGCCCATCACTTTGGCAAAGAATTGGGATTCGAACATCGATTGAATTCATGTTAACCAGGA
AACCTTCGGCCGCCGCTCCCGCCGCCTACCCGACCGGCCGAGGAGGGGACACCGCCGTTCGCCAGCTTCA
GGCTTCCCCGGGGATCGGCGCGGGGGCTCCCCGAAGCGGAGTGGGGACCGGCCCGCCCTCCCCCATCGCC
CTGCCGCCTCTCCGGGCCAGCAACGCTACCACTACAGCCCACACGATTGGCGGCAGTAAGCACACCATGA
ATGACCACCTCCACCTCAACAGCCACGGACAGATCCAGGTTCAGCAGCTGTTCGAGGATAATAGTAACAA
AAGGACAGTGCTCACAACACAGCCCAATGGGCTTACAACGGTGGGCAAGACAGGCTTGCCTGGGGTGCCC
GAGCGGCAGCTGGAGAGCATTCACCGACGGCAGGGCAGCTCCACCTCTCTGAAGTCCATGGAAGGCATGG
GGAAGGTAAAAGCCTCCCCCATGACGCCCGAACAAGCGATGAAGCAATACATGCAAAAACTCACAGCCTT
CGAACACCATGAGATTTTTAGCTACCCTGAAATATACTTCTTGGGTCCAAATGCAAAGAAACGCCAAGGC
ATGACCGGTGGACCCAACAATGGTGGTTATGACGACGACCAGGGATCGTACGTGCAGGTGCCCCATGATC
ACGTGGCTTACAGGTACGAGGTCCTCAAGGTCATCGGGAAGGGGAGCTTTGGGCAGGTGGTCAAGGCCTA
TGACCACAAAGTCCACCAGCACGTGGCCCTGAAGATGGTGCGGAACGAGAAGCGCTTCCACAGGCAGGCG
GCCGAGGAGATCCGGATCTTGGAACACCTACGGAAGCAGGACAAGGACAACACTATGAACGTCATCCACA
TGCTGGAGAACTTCACCTTCCGCAACCACATCTGCATGACGTTCGAGTTGCTGAGCATGAACCTCTATGA
GCTCATCAAGAAGAATAAGTTCCAGGGCTTCAGCCTGCCTCTGGTGCGCAAGTTTGCCCACTCCATTCTG
CAGTGCTTGGATGCTTTGCACAAGAACAGAATAATCCACTGTGACCTTAAGCCCGAGAACATTTTGTTAA
AGCAGCAGGGTCGAAGCAGTATTAAAGTGATTGACTTTGGCTCCAGTTGTTACGAGCACCAACGCGTCTA
CACGTACATCCAGTCACGCTTTTACCGGGCTCCGGAAGTGATCCTCGGAGCCAGGTATGGCATGCCCATA
GACATGTGGAGCCTGGGTTGCATCCTCGCGGAACTCCTGACGGGTTACCCCCTCTTGCCTGGGGAGGATG
AAGGGGACCAGCTGGCTTGTATGATCGAGCTTTTGGGCATGCCCTCTCAGAAACTCCTGGATGCTTCCAA
ACGAGCCAAAAATTTCGTGAGCTCCAAGGGTTACCCCCGATACTGCACAGTTACGACTCTTTCAGATGGC
TCTGTGGTCCTCAACGGGGGCCGATCCCGGAGAGGGAAACTAAGGGGTCCGCCAGAGAGCAGAGAGTGGG
GGAACGCACTGAAGGGATGCGATGACCCTCTTTTCCTTGACTTCTTAAAACAGTGTTTGGAGTGGGATCC
CGCGGTCCGCATGACCCCGGGCCAGGCTTTGCGGCACCCGTGGCTTAGGAGGCGCTTGCCAAAGCCTCCG
ACCGGAGAGAAGACAGCGGTGAAGAGGGTCACAGAGAGTACTGGTGCTATCACCTCCATTTCCAAGTTAC
CTCCACCCTCCAGTTCAGCTTCCAAGCTGAGGACTAACTTGGCACAGATGACAGATGCCAATGGGAATAT
TCAGCAGAGGACAGTGTTGCCGAAACTCGTTAGCCTCGACCGGGGTACCACCGGTGAAGGCCGCGGCAGC
CTGCTGACCTGCGGCGATGTGGAAGAAAACCCGGGCCCGGCGCCGGGCAGCACTAGTCGGAAGCTTGTGA
GCAAGGGCGAGGAGCTGTTCACCGGGGTGGTGCCCATCCTGGTCGAGCTGGACGGCGACGTAAACGGCCA
CAAGTTCAGCGTGTCCGGCGAGGGCGAGGGCGATGCCACCTACGGCAAGCTGACCCTGAAGTTCATCTGC
ACCACCGGCAAGCTGCCCGTGCCCTGGCCCACCCTCGTGACCACCCTGACCTACGGCGTGCAGTGCTTCA
GCCGCTACCCCGACCACATGAAGCAGCACGACTTCTTCAAGTCCGCCATGCCCGAAGGCTACGTCCAGGA
GCGCACCATCTTCTTCAAGGACGACGGCAACTACAAGACCCGCGCCGAGGTGAAGTTCGAGGGCGACACC
CTGGTGAACCGCATCGAGCTGAAGGGCATCGACTTCAAGGAGGACGGCAACATCCTGGGGCACAAGCTGG
AGTACAACTACAACAGCCACAACGTCTATATCATGGCCGACAAGCAGAAGAACGGCATCAAGGTGAACTT
CAAGATCCGCCACAACATCGAGGACGGCAGCGTGCAGCTCGCCGACCACTACCAGCAGAACACCCCCATC
GGCGACGGCCCCGTGCTGCTGCCCGACAACCACTACCTGAGCACCCAGTCCGCCCTGAGCAAAGACCCCA
ACGAGAAGCGCGATCACATGGTCCTGCTGGAGTTCGTGACCGCCGCCGGGATCACTCTCGGCATGGACGA
GCTGTACAAGTAACTCGAGAGATCTACGGGTGGCATCCCTGTGACCCCTCCCCAGTGCCTCTCCTGGCCC
TGGAAGTTGCCACTCCAGTGCCCACCAGCCTTGTCCTAATAAAATTAAGTTGCATCATTTTGTCTGACTA
GGTGTCCTTCTATAATATTATGGGGTGGAGGGGGGTGGTATGGAGCAAGGGGCAAGTTGGGAAGACAACC
TGTAGGGCCTGCGGGGTCTATTGGGAACCAAGCTGGAGTGCAGTGGCACAATCTTGGCTCACTGCAATCT
CCGCCTCCTGGGTTCAAGCGATTCTCCTGCCTCAGCCTCCCGAGTTGTTGGGATTCCAGGCATGCATGAC
CAGGCTCAGCTAATTTTTGTTTTTTTGGTAGAGACGGGGTTTCACCATATTGGCCAGGCTGGTCTCCAAC
TCCTAATCTCAGGTGATCTACCCACCTTGGCCTCCCAAATTGCTGGGATTACAGGCGTGAACCACTGCTC
CCTTCCCTGTCCTTCTGATTTTGTAGGTAACCACGTGCGGACCGAGCGGCCGCAGGAACCCCTAGTGATG
GAGTTGGCCACTCCCTCTCTGCGCGCTCGCTCGCTCACTGAGGCCGGGCGACCAAAGGTCGCCCGACGCC
CGGGCTTTGCCCGGGCGGCCTCAGTGAGCGAGCGAGCGCGCAGCTGCCTGCAGGGGCGCCTGATGCGGTA
TTTTCTCCTTACGCATCTGTGCGGTATTTCACACCGCATA
[95 nt withheld, positions 4661-4755]
T
[46 nt withheld, positions 4757-4802]
C
[141 nt withheld, positions 4804-4944]
CCTTTGACGTTGGAGTCCACGTTCTTT
[37 nt withheld, positions 4972-5008]
ACTCTATCTCGGGCTATTCTTTTGATTTATAAGGGATTTTGCCGATTTCGGTCTATTGGTTAAAAAATGA
GCTGATTTAACAAAAATTTAACGCGAATTTTAACAAAATATTAACGTTTACAATTTTATGGTGCACTCTC
AGTACAATCTGCTCTGATGCCGCATAGTTAAGCCAGCCCCGACACCCGCCAACACCCGCTGACGCGCCCT
GACGGGCTTGTCTGCTCCCGGCATCCGCTTACAGACAAGCTGTGACCGTCTCCGGGAGCTGCATGTGTCA
GAGGTTTTCACCGTCATCACCGAAACGCGCGAGACGAAAGGGCCTCGTGATACGCCTATTTTTATAGGTT
AATGTCATGATAATAATGGTTTCTTAGACGTCAGGTGGCACTTTTCGGGGAAATGTGCGCGGAACCCCTA
TTTGTTTATTTTTCTAAATACATTCAAATATGTATCCGCTCATGAGACAATAACCCTGATAAATGCTTCA
ATAATATTGAAAAAGGAAGAGTATGAGTATTCAACATTTCCGTGTCGCCCTTATTCCCTTTTTTGCGGCA
TTTTGCCTTCCTGTTTTTGCTCACCCAGAAACGCTGGTGAAAGTAAAAGATGCTGAAGATCAGTTGGGTG
CACGAGTGGGTTACATCGAACTGGATCTCAACAGCGGTAAGATCCTTGAGAGTTTTCGCCCCGAAGAACG
TTTTCCAATGATGAGCACTTTTAAAGTTCTGCTATGTGGCGCGGTATTATCCCGTATTGACGCCGGGCAA
GAGCAACTCGGTCGCCGCATACACTATTCTCAGAATGACTTGGTTGAGTACTCACCAGTCACAGAAAAGC
ATCTTACGGATGGCATGACAGTAAGAGAATTATGCAGTGCTGCCATAACCATGAGTGATAACACTGCGGC
CAACTTACTTCTGACAACGATCGGAGGACCGAAGGAGCTAACCGCTTTTTTGCACAACATGGGGGATCAT
GTAACTCGCCTTGATCGTTGGGAACCGGAGCTGAATGAAGCCATACCAAACGACGAGCGTGACACCACGA
TGCCTGTAGCAATGGCAACAACGTTGCGCAAACTATTAACTGGCGAACTACTTACTCTAGCTTCCCGGCA
ACAATTAATAGACTGGATGGAGGCGGATAAAGTTGCAGGACCACTTCTGCGCTCGGCCCTTCCGGCTGGC
TGGTTTATTGCTGATAAATCTGGAGCCGGTGAGCGTGGGTCTCGCGGTATCATTGCAGCACTGGGGCCAG
ATGGTAAGCCCTCCCGTATCGTAGTTATCTACACGACGGGGAGTCAGGCAACTATGGATGAACGAAATAG
ACAGATCGCTGAGATAGGTGCCTCACTGATTAAGCATTGGTAACTGTCAGACCAAGTTTACTCATATATA
CTTTAGATTGATTTAAAACTTCATTTTTAATTTAAAAGGATCTAGGTGAAGATCCTTTTTGATAATCTCA
TGACCAAAATCCCTTAACGTGAGTTTTCGTTCCACTGAGCGTCAGACCCCGTAGAAAAGATCAAAGGATC
TTCTTGAGATCCTTTTTTTCTGCGCGTAATCTGCTGCTTGCAAACAAAAAAACCACCGCTACCAGCGGTG
GTTTGTTTGCCGGATCAAGAGCTACCAACTCTTTTTCCGAAGGTAACTGGCTTCAGCAGAGCGCAGATAC
CAAATACTGTTCTTCTAGTGTAGCCGTAGTTAGGCCACCACTTCAAGAACTCTGTAGCACCGCCTACATA
CCTCGCTCTGCTAATCCTGTTACCAGTGGCTGCTGCCAGTGGCGATAAGTCGTGTCTTACCGGGTTGGAC
TCAAGACGATAGTTACCGGATAAGGCGCAGCGGTCGGGCTGAACGGGGGGTTCGTGCACACAGCCCAGCT
TGGAGCGAACGACCTACACCGAACTGAGATACCTACAGCGTGAGCTATGAGAAAGCGCCACGCTTCCCGA
AGGGAGAAAGGCGGACAGGTATCCGGTAAGCGGCAGGGTCGGAACAGGAGAGCGCACGAGGGAGCTTCCA
GGGGGAAACGCCTGGTATCTTTATAGTCCTGTCGGGTTTCGCCACCTCTGACTTGAGCGTCGATTTTTGT
GATGCTCGTCAGGGGGGCGGAGCCTATGGAAAAACGCCAGCAACGCGGCCTTTTTACGGTTCCTGGCCTT
TTGCTGGCCTTTTGCTCACATGT
Features (pLannotate 1.2.2; 18 found; start..end, strand, type, name):
     12..39      +  repeat_region  AAV2 ITR (fragment): inverted terminal repeat of adeno-associated virus serotype 2 inverted
     68..95      +  repeat_region  AAV2 ITR (fragment): inverted terminal repeat of adeno-associated virus serotype 2 inverted
    206..509     +  enhancer       CMV enhancer: human cytomegalovirus immediate early enhancer
    510..713     +  promoter       CMV promoter: human cytomegalovirus (CMV) immediate early promoter
    862..889     +  intron         CMV intron (fragment): modified intron A from human cytomegalovirus (CMV)
    894..1240    +  intron         β-globin intron (fragment): internally truncated intron from human β-globin
   1244..1291    +  CDS            HBB (fragment): HBB_COLGU - Experimental evidence at transcript level: Swiss-Prot protein existence level 2. Involved in oxygen transport from the lung to the various peripheral tissues. From Colobus guereza (Mantled guereza) (Eastern black-and-white colobus monkey).
   1318..3114    +  CDS            Dyrk2: DYRK2_MOUSE - Experimental evidence at transcript level: Swiss-Prot protein existence level 2. Serine/threonine-protein kinase involved in the regulation of the mitotic cell cycle, cell proliferation, apoptosis, organization of the cytoskeleton and neurite outgrowth. Functions in part via its role in ubiquitin-dependent proteasomal protein degradation. Functions downstream of ATM and phosphorylates p53/TP53 at 'Ser-46', and thereby contributes to the induction of apoptosis in response to DNA damage. Phosphorylates NFATC1, and thereby inhibits its accumulation in the nucleus and its transcripti
   3214..3930    +  CDS            EGFP: EGFP is a basic (constitutively fluorescent) green fluorescent protein published in 1996, derived from Aequorea victoria. It is reported to be a rapidly-maturing weak dimer with moderate acid sensitivity.
   3948..4424    +  polyA_signal   hGH poly(A) signal: human growth hormone polyadenylation signal
   4464..4604    +  repeat_region  AAV2 ITR: inverted terminal repeat of adeno-associated virus serotype 2 inverted
   4609..4660    -  misc_feature   bom (fragment): basis of mobility region from pBR322
   4679..5134    +  rep_origin     f1 ori (sequence partly withheld): f1 bacteriophage origin of replication; arrow indicates direction of (+) strand synthesis
   5135..5184    -  misc_feature   bom (fragment): basis of mobility region from pBR322
   5286..5321    -  CDS            rop (fragment): Rop protein, which maintains plasmids at low copy number; rop
   5416..5520    +  promoter       AmpR promoter: bla
   5521..6381    +  CDS            AmpR: β-lactamase; bla; confers resistance to ampicillin, carbenicillin, and related antibiotics
   6552..7140    +  rep_origin     ori: high-copy-number ColE1/pMB1/pBR322/pUC origin of replication
