[The description below was written by a language model from this plasmid's Addgene catalogue record and pLannotate feature annotations shown in this document.]
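Description:
pAAV-DYRK2-2A-GFP is an adeno-associated virus transfer plasmid, also usable as a plain mammalian expression vector, built on the pAAV-2A-GFP backbone (about 7.2 kb in total). It is maintained in E. coli through a high-copy ColE1/pUC-type origin with ampicillin selection from the β-lactamase gene, and it also carries an f1/M13 phage origin. The expression cassette lies between AAV2 inverted terminal repeats, the cis elements needed for replication and packaging of the cassette into AAV particles when Rep, Cap and helper functions are supplied in trans. The depositor's sequence shows two full-length ITRs. The repository's sequencing result is slightly shorter and annotates only short fragments of the upstream ITR, which could reflect either difficulty sequencing through this structured repeat or a partial deletion. The record lists a recombination-deficient growth strain, consistent with the known instability of ITRs.

Within the ITRs, the CMV immediate-early enhancer and promoter, followed by a chimeric intron region containing a truncated human β-globin intron, drive the 1,797 bp mouse Dyrk2 coding sequence. Dyrk2 encodes a dual-specificity tyrosine-phosphorylation-regulated kinase implicated in cell-cycle control, apoptosis, cytoskeletal organization and neurite outgrowth. It is joined at its C-terminus to a 2A peptide and then EGFP; the 2A itself is not annotated but presumably occupies the short gap between the two reading frames. The transcript ends at a human growth hormone polyadenylation signal. Ribosomal skipping at the 2A yields the kinase and EGFP as separate proteins from one transcript, so green fluorescence marks expressing cells without a bulky fusion to DYRK2. The associated publication indicates use in studying Dyrk kinase effects on doublecortin phosphorylation, the cytoskeleton and neuronal morphology.
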