Addgene plasmid #118284: pAAV-DYRK2-2A-GFP
Purpose: Expresses mouse DYRK2 tagged with 2A peptide at it's C-terminus and GFP in mammalian cells.
Depositing lab: Vance Lemmon. Depositing organization: University of Miami. Publication: Dyrk kinases regulate phosphorylation of doublecortin, cytoskeletal organization, and neuronal morphology. Slepak TI, Salay LD, Lemmon VP, Bixby JL. Cytoskeleton (Hoboken). 2012 Jul;69(7):514-27. doi: 10.1002/cm.21021. Epub 2012 Mar 7. PubMed 22359282.
Backbone
  Vector backbone: pAAV-2A-GFP
  Backbone size w/o insert (bp): 5418
  Total vector size (bp): 7215
  Vector type: Mammalian Expression, AAV
Growth in bacteria
  Bacterial resistance: Ampicillin, 100 μg/mL
  Growth temperature: 37°C
  Growth strain: NEB Stable
  Copy number: High Copy
Gene/Insert
  Gene/Insert name: dual-specificity tyrosine-(Y)-phosphorylation regulated kinase 2 (alt name: DYRK2)
  Species: M. musculus (mouse)
  Insert size (bp): 1797
  GenBank ID: BC085145.1 NM_001014390.2
  Entrez Gene: Dyrk2 (a.k.a. 1810038L18Rik)
  Promoter: CMV with beta global intron
  Tag / fusion protein: 2A peptide (C terminal on insert); GFP (C terminal on backbone)
  Cloning method: Restriction Enzyme; 5′ cloning site EcoR1 (not destroyed); 3′ cloning site SalI to XhoI (destroyed during cloning)
  Sequencing primers: 5′ tggttgggataaggctggat; 3′ GFP reverse
Terms and licenses: Academic/Nonprofit Terms; Industry Terms: Not Available to Industry
How to cite: pAAV-DYRK2-2A-GFP was a gift from Vance Lemmon (Addgene plasmid # 118284 ; http://n2t.net/addgene:118284 ; RRID:Addgene_118284)
